>Addgene plasmid #164694 | pNoTag-DGCR8 | addgene full sequence | sequence record 327565 | Addgene NGS Result
GACATTGATTATTGACTAGTTATTAATAGTAATCAATTACGGGGTCATTAGTTCATAGCCCATATATGGA
GTTCCGCGTTACATAACTTACGGTAAATGGCCCGCCTGGCTGACCGCCCAACGACCCCCGCCCATTGACG
TCAATAATGACGTATGTTCCCATAGTAACGCCAATAGGGACTTTCCATTGACGTCAATGGGTGGAGTATT
TACGGTAAACTGCCCACTTGGCAGTACATCAAGTGTATCATATGCCAAGTACGCCCCCTATTGACGTCAA
TGACGGTAAATGGCCCGCCTGGCATTATGCCCAGTACATGACCTTATGGGACTTTCCTACTTGGCAGTAC
ATCTACGTATTAGTCATCGCTATTACCATGGTGATGCGGTTTTGGCAGTACATCAATGGGCGTGGATAGC
GGTTTGACTCACGGGGATTTCCAAGTCTCCACCCCATTGACGTCAATGGGAGTTTGTTTTGGCACCAAAA
TCAACGGGACTTTCCAAAATGTCGTAACAACTCCGCCCCATTGACGCAAATGGGCGGTAGGCGTGTACGG
TGGGAGGTCTATATAAGCAGAGCTCTCTGGCTAACTAGAGAACCCACTGCTTACTGGCTTATCGAAATTA
ATACGACTCACTATAGGGAGACCCAAGCTTGGTACCGAGCTCGGATCGATCCATCGATAGTGTGGTGGAA
TTCTGATCGCCGCCGCCATGGAGACAGATGAGAGCCCCTCTCCGCTCCCGTGTGGGCCCGCAGGAGAAGC
GGTGATGGAGAGCCGAGCTCGCCCCTTCCAAGCGCTGCCCCGTGAGCAGTCTCCACCACCTCCCCTGCAA
ACGTCCAGTGGTGCAGAGGTAATGGACGTTGGCTCTGGTGGTGATGGACAGTCCGAACTCCCTGCTGAGG
ACCCCTTCAACTTCTACGGAGCTTCTCTTCTCTCCAAAGGATCCTTCTCTAAGGGCCGCCTCCTCATAGA
CCCGAACTGTAGTGGCCACAGCCCGCGCACCGCCCGGCACGCACCTGCGGTCCGGAAGTTCTCCCCTGAC
CTTAAGTTGCTTAAGGATGTAAAGATTAGCGTGAGCTTTACCGAGAGCTGCAGGAGTAAGGACAGGAAGG
TGCTGTACACAGGAGCAGAGCGCGACGTGCGGGCGGAGTGCGGTCTGCTCCTTAGCCCTGTCAGTGGGGA
CGTGCATGCTTGTCCCTTTGGCGGGAGTGTTGGTGACGGGGTAGGCATAGGGGGTGAGAGTGCTGATAAG
AAGGATGAGGAGAATGAGCTGGATCAGGAAAAGAGAGTGGAGTATGCAGTGCTCGATGAGTTAGAAGATT
TTACTGACAATTTGGAGCTAGATGAAGAAGGAGCAGGCGGGTTCACGGCTAAAGCAATCGTTCAGAGAGA
CAGAGTGGATGAAGAGGCCTTGAATTTCCCCTACGAGGATGACTTTGACAACGATGTGGATGCTCTGCTG
GAAGAAGGCCTTTGTGCCCCCAAAAAGAGGCGAACAGAGGAAAAATATGGCGGAGACAGCGACCATCCGT
CCGATGGAGAGACAAGTGTGCAGCCGATGATGACCAAGATTAAAACAGTGCTCAAAAGTCGTGGCCGCCC
ACCTACAGAGCCGCTGCCCGACGGGTGGATCATGACATTCCATAACTCTGGAGTCCCGGTGTACCTACAC
AGAGAGTCTCGGGTGGTCACCTGGTCCAGGCCATACTTCTTGGGAACGGGAAGCATACGGAAACACGACC
CTCCTCTGAGTAGCATCCCTTGTCTGCATTATAAGAAAATGAAGGACAACGAGGAACGGGAGCAAAGCAG
TGACCTCACCCCTAGTGGGGATGTGTCCCCCGTCAAGCCCCTGAGCCGATCTGCAGAGCTGGAGTTTCCC
CTGGATGAGCCTGACTCTATGGGTGCTGACCCGGGGCCCCCGGACGAGAAAGACCCACTAGGGGCTGAGG
CAGCCCCTGGGGCCCTGGGGCAGGTGAAGGCCAAAGTCGAGGTGTGCAAAGATGAATCCGTTGATCTCGA
GGAATTTCGAAGCTACCTGGAGAAGCGTTTTGACTTTGAGCAAGTTACTGTGAAAAAATTCAGGACTTGG
GCTGAGCGGCGGCAATTCAATCGGGAAATGAAGCGGAAGCAGGCGGAGTCCGAGAGGCCCATCTTGCCAG
CCAATCAGAAGCTCATTACTTTATCAGTGCAAGATGCACCCACAAAGAAAGAGTTTGTTATTAACCCCAA
CGGGAAATCCGAGGTCTGCATCCTGCACGAGTACATGCAGCGTGTCCTCAAGGTCCGCCCTGTCTATAAT
TTCTTTGAATGTGAGAACCCAAGTGAGCCTTTTGGTGCCTCGGTGACCATTGATGGTGTGACTTACGGAT
CTGGAACTGCAAGCAGCAAAAAACTTGCGAAGAATAAAGCTGCCCGAGCTACACTGGAAATCCTCATCCC
TGACTTTGTTAAACAGACCTCTGAAGAGAAGCCCAAAGACAGTGAAGAACTCGAGTATTTTAACCACATC
AGCATCGAGGACTCGCGGGTCTACGAGCTGACCAGCAAGGCTGGGCTGTTGTCTCCATATCAGATCCTCC
ACGAGTGCCTTAAAAGAAACCATGGGATGGGTGACACGTCTATCAAGTTTGAAGTGGTTCCTGGGAAAAA
CCAGAAGAGTGAATACGTCATGGCGTGTGGCAAGCACACAGTGCGCGGGTGGTGTAAGAACAAGAGAGTT
GGAAAGCAGTTAGCCTCACAGAAGATCCTTCAGCTGCTGCACCCACATGTCAAGAACTGGGGGTCTTTAC
TGCGCATGTATGGCCGTGAGAGCAGCAAGATGGTCAAGCAGGAGACATCGGACAAGAGTGTGATTGAGCT
GCAGCAGTATGCCAAGAAGAACAAGCCCAACCTGCACATCCTCAGCAAGCTCCAAGAGGAGATGAAGAGG
CTAGCTGAGGAAAGGGAGGAGACTCGAAAGAAGCCCAAGATGTCCATTGTGGCGTCCGCCCAGCCTGGCG
GTGAGCCCCTGTGCACCGTGGACGTGTGAGCGGCCGCACTCGAGATATCTAGACCCAGCTTTCTTGTACA
AAGTGGTTGATATCCAGCACAGTGGCGGCCGCTCAAGTCTAGAGGGCCCGCGGTTCGAAGGTAAGCCTAT
CCCTAACCCTCTCCTCGGTCTCGATTCTACGCGTACCTGATCCGCGGCCGCATAGATAACTGATCCAGTG
TGCTGGAATTAATTCGCTGTCTGCGAGGGCCAGCTGTTGGGGTGAGTACTCCCTCTCAAAAGCGGGCATG
ACTTCTGCGCTAAGATTGTCAGTTTCCAAAAACGAGGAGGATTTGATATTCACCTGGCCCGCGGTGATGC
CTTTGAGGGTGGCCGCGTCCATCTGGTCAGAAAAGACAATCTTTTTGTTGTCAAGCTTGAGGTGTGGCAG
GCTTGAGATCTGGCCATACACTTGAGTGACAATGACATCCACTTTGCCTTTCTCTCCACAGGTGTCCACT
CCCAGGTCCAACTGCAGGTCGAGCATGCATCTAGGGCGGCCAATTCCGCCCCTCTCCCCCCCCCCCTCTC
CCTCCCCCCCCCCTAACGTTACTGGCCGAAGCCGCTTGGAATAAGGCCGGTGTGCGTTTGTCTATATGTT
ATTTTCCACCATATTGCCGTCTTTTGGCAATGTGAGGGCCCGGAAACCTGGCCCTGTCTTCTTGACGAGC
ATTCCTAGGGGTCTTTCCCCTCTCGCCAAAGGAATGCAAGGTCTGTTGAATGTCGTGAAGGAAGCAGTTC
CTCTGGAAGCTTCTTGAAGACAAACAACGTCTGTAGCGACCCTTTGCAGGCAGCGGAACCCCCCACCTGG
CGACAGGTGCCTCTGCGGCCAAAAGCCACGTGTATAAGATACACCTGCAAAGGCGGCACAACCCCAGTGC
CACGTTGTGAGTTGGATAGTTGTGGAAAGAGTCAAATGGCTCTCCTCAAGCGTATTCAACAAGGGGCTGA
AGGATGCCCAGAAGGTACCCCATTGTATGGGATCTGATCTGGGGCCTCGGTGCACATGCTTTACATGTGT
TTAGTCGAGGTTAAAAAAACGTCTAGGCCCCCCGAACCACGGGGACGTGGTTTTCCTTTGAAAAACACGA
TGATAAGCTTGCCACAACCCACAAGGAGACGACCTTCCATGACCGAGTACAAGCCCACGGTGCGCCTCGC
CACCCGCGACGACGTCCCCCGGGCCGTACGCACCCTCGCCGCCGCGTTCGCCGACTACCCCGCCACGCGC
CACACCGTCGACCCGGACCGCCACATCGAGCGGGTCACCGAGCTGCAAGAACTCTTCCTCACGCGCGTCG
GGCTCGACATCGGCAAGGTGTGGGTCGCGGACGACGGCGCCGCGGTGGCGGTCTGGACCACGCCGGAGAG
CGTCGAAGCGGGGGCGGTGTTCGCCGAGATCGGCCCGCGCATGGCCGAGTTGAGCGGTTCCCGGCTGGCC
GCGCAGCAACAGATGGAAGGCCTCCTGGCGCCGCACCGGCCCAAGGAGCCCGCGTGGTTCCTGGCCACCG
TCGGCGTCTCGCCCGACCACCAGGGCAAGGGTCTGGGCAGCGCCGTCGTGCTCCCCGGAGTGGAGGCGGC
CGAGCGCGCCGGGGTGCCCGCCTTCCTGGAGACCTCCGCGCCCCGCAACCTCCCCTTCTACGAGCGGCTC
GGCTTCACCGTCACCGCCGACGTCGAGGTGCCCGAAGGACCGCGCACCTGGTGCATGACCCGCAAGCCCG
GTGCCTGACGCCCGCCCCACGACCCGCAGCGCCCGACCGAAAGGAGCGCACGACCCCATGGCTCCGACCG
AAGCCACCCGGGGCGGCCCCGCCGACCCCGCACCCGCCCCCGAGGCCCACCGACTCTAGATAACTGATCA
TAATCAGCCATACCACATTTGTAGAGGTTTTACTTGCTTTAAAAAACCTCCCACACCTCCCCCTGAACCT
GAAACATAAAATGAATGCAATTGTTGTTGTTAACTTGTTTATTGCAGCTTATAATGGTTACAAATAAAGC
AATAGCATCACAAATTTCACAAATAAAGCATTTTTTTCACTGCATTCTAGTTGTGGTTTGTCCAAACTCA
TCAATGTATCTTAACGCTCGAGTGCATTCTAGTTGTGGTTTGTCCAAACTCATCAATGTATCTTATCATG
TCTGTATACCGTCGACCTCTAGCTAGAGCTTGGCGTAATCATGGTCATAGCTGTTTCCTGTGTGAAATTG
TTATCCGCTCACAATTCCACACAACATACGAGCCGGAAGCATAAAGTGTAAAGCCTGGGGTGCCTAATGA
GTGAGCTAACTCACATTAATTGCGTTGCGCTCACTGCCCGCTTTCCAGTCGGGAAACCTGTCGTGCCAGC
TGCATTAATGAATCGGCCAACGCTCGGGGAGAGGCGGTTTGCGTATTGGGCGCTCTTCCGCTTCCTCGCT
CACTGACTCGCTGCGCTCGGTCGTTCGGCTGCGGCGAGCGGTATCAGCTCACTCAAAGGCGGTAATACGG
TTATCCACAGAATCAGGGGATAACGCAGGAAAGAACATGTGAGCAAAAGGCCAGCAAAAGGCCAGGAACC
GTAAAAAGGCCGCGTTGCTGGCGTTTTTCCATAGGCTCCGCCCCCCTGACGAGCATCACAAAAATCGACG
CTCAAGTCAGAGGTGGCGAAACCCGACAGGACTATAAAGATACCAGGCGTTTCCCCCTGGAAGCTCCCTC
GTGCGCTCTCCTGTTCCGACCCTGCCGCTTACCGGATACCTGTCCGCCTTTCTCCCTTCGGGAAGCGTGG
CGCTTTCTCATAGCTCACGCTGTAGGTATCTCAGTTCGGTGTAGGTCGTTCGCTCCAAGCTGGGCTGTGT
GCACGAACCCCCCGTTCAGCCCGACCGCTGCGCCTTATCCGGTAACTATCGTCTTGAGTCCAACCCGGTA
AGACACGACTTATCGCCACTGGCAGCAGCCACTGGTAACAGGATTAGCAGAGCGAGGTATGTAGGCGGTG
CTACAGAGTTCTTGAAGTGGTGGCCTAACTACGGCTACACTAGAAGAACAGTATTTGGTATCTGCGCTCT
GCTGAAGCCAGTTACCTTCGGAAAAAGAGTTGGTAGCTCTTGATCCGGCAAACAAACCACCGCTGGTAGC
GGTGGTTTTTTTGTTTGCAAGCAGCAGATTACGCGCAGAAAAAAAGGATCTCAAGAAGATCCTTTGATCT
TTTCTACGGGGTCTGACGCTCAGTGGAACGAAAACTCACGTTAAGGGATTTTGGTCATGAGATTATCAAA
AAGGATCTTCACCTAGATCCTTTTAAATTAAAAATGAAGTTTTAAATCAATCTAAAGTATATATGAGTAA
ACTTGGTCTGACAGTTACCAATGCTTAATCAGTGAGGCACCTATCTCAGCGATCTGTCTATTTCGTTCAT
CCATAGTTGCCTGACTCCCCGTCGTGTAGATAACTACGATACGGGAGGGCTTACCATCTGGCCCCAGTGC
TGCAATGATACCGCGAGACCCACGCTCACCGGCTCCAGATTTATCAGCAATAAACCAGCCAGCCGGAAGG
GCCGAGCGCAGAAGTGGTCCTGCAACTTTATCCGCCTCCATCCAGTCTATTAATTGTTGCCGGGAAGCTA
GAGTAAGTAGTTCGCCAGTTAATAGTTTGCGCAACGTTGTTGCCATTGCTACAGGCATCGTGGTGTCACG
CTCGTCGTTTGGTATGGCTTCATTCAGCTCCGGTTCCCAACGATCAAGGCGAGTTACATGATCCCCCATG
TTGTGCAAAAAAGCGGTTAGCTCCTTCGGTCCTCCGATCGTTGTCAGAAGTAAGTTGGCCGCAGTGTTAT
CACTCATGGTTATGGCAGCACTGCATAATTCTCTTACTGTCATGCCATCCGTAAGATGCTTTTCTGTGAC
TGGTGAGTACTCAACCAAGTCATTCTGAGAATAGTGTATGCGGCGACCGAGTTGCTCTTGCCCGGCGTCA
ATACGGGATAATACCGCGCCACATAGCAGAACTTTAAAAGTGCTCATCATTGGAAAACGTTCTTCGGGGC
GAAAACTCTCAAGGATCTTACCGCTGTTGAGATCCAGTTCGATGTAACCCACTCGTGCACCCAACTGATC
TTCAGCATCTTTTACTTTCACCAGCGTTTCTGGGTGAGCAAAAACAGGAAGGCAAAATGCCGCAAAAAAG
GGAATAAGGGCGACACGGAAATGTTGAATACTCATACTCTTCCTTTTTCAATATTATTGAAGCATTTATC
AGGGTTATTGTCTCATGAGCGGATACATATTTGAATGTATTTAGAAAAATAAACAAATAGGGGTTCCGCG
CACATTTCCCCGAAAAGTGCCACCTGACGTCGACGGATCGGGAGATCTCCCGATCCCCTATGGTGCACTC
TCAGTACAATCTGCTCTGATGCCGCATAGTTAAGCCAGTATCTGCTCCCTGCTTGTGTGTTGGAGGTCGC
TGAGTAGTGCGCGAGCAAAATTTAAGCTACAACAAGGCAAGGCTTGACCGACAATTGCATGAAGAATCTG
CTTAGGGTTAGGCGTTTTGCGCTGCTTCGCGATGTACGGGCCAGATATACGCGTT
Features (pLannotate 1.2.2; 21 found; start..end, strand, type, name):
      1..380     +  enhancer       CMV enhancer: human cytomegalovirus immediate early enhancer
    381..584     +  promoter       CMV promoter: human cytomegalovirus (CMV) immediate early promoter
    580..613     +  LTR            5' LTR (truncated) (fragment): truncated 5' long terminal repeat (LTR) from HIV-1
    629..647     +  promoter       T7 promoter: promoter for bacteriophage T7 RNA polymerase
    718..3036    +  CDS            DGCR8: DGCR8_HUMAN - Also known as C22orf12, DGCRK6. Experimental evidence at protein level: Swiss-Prot protein existence level 1. Component of the microprocessor complex that acts as a RNA- and heme-binding protein that is involved in the initial step of microRNA (miRNA) biogenesis. Component of the microprocessor complex that is required to process primary miRNA transcripts (pri-miRNAs) to release precursor miRNA (pre-miRNA) in the nucleus. Within the microprocessor complex, DGCR8 function as a molecular anchor necessary for the recognition of pri-miRNA at dsRNA-ssRNA junction and directs DROSHA to
   3063..3087    -  protein_bind   attB2: mutant version of attB; recombination site for the Gateway® BP reaction BP Clonase™
   3140..3181    +  CDS            V5 tag: epitope tag from simian virus 5
   3262..3491    +  intron         chimeric intron: chimera between introns from adenovirus and immunoglobulin heavy chain genes
   3674..4136    +  misc_feature   IRES: internal ribosome entry site (IRES) of the encephalomyocarditis virus (EMCV)
   4169..4768    +  CDS            PuroR: puromycin N-acetyltransferase; pac from Streptomyces alboniger; confers resistance to puromycin
   4895..4979    +  CDS            large T antigen (fragment): large T antigen from SV40 (simian virus 40)
   5002..5123    +  polyA_signal   SV40 poly(A) signal: SV40 polyadenylation signal
   5133..5184    +  polyA_signal   SV40 poly(A) signal (fragment): SV40 polyadenylation signal
   5248..5264    -  protein_bind   lac operator: The lac repressor binds to the lac operator to inhibit transcription in E. coli. This inhibition can be relieved by adding lactose or isopropyl-β-D-thiogalactopyranoside (IPTG). lac repressor encoded by lacI
   5272..5302    -  promoter       lac promoter: promoter for the E. coli lac operon
   5317..5338    -  protein_bind   CAP binding site: CAP binding activates transcription in the presence of cAMP. E. coli catabolite activator protein
   5351..5443    -  CDS            lacI (fragment): lac repressor; lacI; The lac repressor binds to the lac operator to inhibit transcription in E. coli. This inhibition can be relieved by adding lactose or isopropyl-β-D-thiogalactopyranoside (IPTG).
   5626..6214    -  rep_origin     ori: high-copy-number ColE1/pMB1/pBR322/pUC origin of replication
   6385..7245    -  CDS            AmpR: β-lactamase; bla; confers resistance to ampicillin, carbenicillin, and related antibiotics
   7246..7350    -  promoter       AmpR promoter: bla
   7409..7461    -  misc_feature   bom (fragment): basis of mobility region from pBR322
