[The description below was written by a language model from this plasmid's Addgene catalogue record and pLannotate feature annotations shown in this document.]
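Description:
pNoTag-DGCR8 is a 7.6 kb mammalian expression plasmid that produces human DGCR8 with no epitope tag. It was derived from an earlier FLAG/HA-tagged DGCR8 expression plasmid, evidently by removing the N-terminal tags. In bacteria it is maintained through a high-copy ColE1/pUC-type origin and selected with ampicillin via the β-lactamase gene. Small lac promoter/operator, lacI and bom fragments are backbone remnants with no stated role.

Expression is driven by the human cytomegalovirus immediate-early enhancer and promoter, followed by a T7 promoter and then the DGCR8 open reading frame of about 2.3 kb. DGCR8 is the RNA- and heme-binding partner of DROSHA in the Microprocessor complex. It recognises primary microRNA transcripts and positions DROSHA for cleavage into precursor hairpins. Downstream of the coding region the annotation shows a Gateway attB2 site and a V5 tag sequence. Given the plasmid's stated untagged purpose, the V5 sequence presumably lies beyond the DGCR8 stop codon and is not translated, though the record does not say so explicitly. Next come a chimeric intron, an EMCV IRES and the puromycin N-acetyltransferase gene, ending in SV40 polyadenylation signals. This arrangement places DGCR8 and the puromycin marker on one bicistronic transcript, so puromycin selection enriches for cells that also express DGCR8. A short annotated HIV-1 LTR fragment just after the CMV promoter is probably an incidental sequence match, since the plasmid has no other lentiviral elements.

The construct is intended for transient or stably selected expression of untagged DGCR8 in mammalian cells. It was deposited with a study of how microRNA clustering and the ERH protein assist processing of suboptimal microRNA hairpins.
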