Addgene plasmid #164694: pNoTag-DGCR8
Purpose: Express DGCR8 without tag in mammalian cells
Depositing lab: David Bartel. Depositing organization: Whitehead Institute for Biomedical Research. Publication: MicroRNA Clustering Assists Processing of Suboptimal MicroRNA Hairpins through the Action of the ERH Protein. Fang W, Bartel DP. Mol Cell. 2020 Apr 16;78(2):289-302.e6. doi: 10.1016/j.molcel.2020.01.026. PubMed 32302541.
Backbone
  Vector backbone: pFLAG/HA-DGCR8
  Backbone manufacturer: Addgene
  Vector type: Mammalian Expression
  Selectable markers: Puromycin
Growth in bacteria
  Bacterial resistance: Ampicillin, 100 μg/mL
  Growth temperature: 37°C
  Growth strain: DH5alpha
  Copy number: High Copy
Gene/Insert
  Gene/Insert name: DGCR8
  Species: H. sapiens (human)
  Insert size (bp): 2322
  Entrez Gene: DGCR8 (a.k.a. C22orf12, DGCRK6, Gy1, pasha)
  Promoter: CMV
  Cloning method: Unknown
  Sequencing primers: 5′ CMV-F
Terms and licenses: Academic/Nonprofit Terms; Industry Terms: Not Available to Industry
Depositor comments: Derived from pFLAG/HA-DGCR8 made from Dr. Thomas Tuschl's lab (Addgene plasmid # 10921).
How to cite: pNoTag-DGCR8 was a gift from David Bartel (Addgene plasmid # 164694 ; http://n2t.net/addgene:164694 ; RRID:Addgene_164694)
