>Addgene plasmid #164694 | pNoTag-DGCR8 | depositor partial sequence | sequence record 320045 | DGCR8
GAGAACCCACTGCTTACTGGCTTATCGAAATTAATACGACTCACTATAGGGAGACCCAAGCTTGGTACCG
AGCTCGGATCGATCCATCGATAGTGTGGTGGAATTCTGATCGCCGCCGCCATGGAGACAGATGAGAGCCC
CTCTCCGCTCCCGTGTGGGCCCGCAGGAGAAGCGGTGATGGAGAGCCGAGCTCGCCCCTTCCAAGCGCTG
CCCCGTGAGCAGTCTCCACCACCTCCCCTGCAAACGTCCAGTGGTGCAGAGGTAATGGACGTTGGCTCTG
GTGGTGATGGACAGTCCGAACTCCCTGCTGAGGACCCCTTCAACTTCTACGGAGCTTCTCTTCTCTCCAA
AGGATCCTTCTCTAAGGGCCGCCTCCTCATAGACCCGAACTGTAGTGGCCACAGCCCGCGCACCGCCCGG
CACGCACCTGCGGTCCGGAAGTTCTCCCCTGACCTTAAGTTGCTTAAGGATGTAAAGATTAGCGTGAGCT
TTACCGAGAGCTGCAGGAGTAAGGACAGGAAGGTGCTGTACACAGGAGCAGAGCGCGACGTGCGGGCGGA
GTGCGGTCTGCTCCTTAGCCCTGTCAGTGGGGACGTGCATGCTTGTCCCTTTGGCGGGAGTGTTGGTGAC
GGGGTAGGCATAGGGGGTGAGAGTGCTGATAAGAAGGATGAGGAGAATGAGCTGGATCAGGAAAAGAGAG
TGGAGTATGCAGTGCTCGATGAGTTAGAAGATTTTACTGACAATTTGGAGCTAGATGAAGAAGGAGCAGG
CGGGTTCACGGCTAAAGCAATCGTTCAGAGAGACAGAGTGGATGAAGAGGCCTTGAATTTCCCCTACGAG
GATGACTTTGACAACGATGTGGATGCTCTGCTGG
